>Addgene plasmid #202522 | pCMV-Tag2B-E2F3 | addgene full sequence | sequence record 396606 | Addgene NGS Result
ATGCATTAGTTATTAATAGTAATCAATTACGGGGTCATTAGTTCATAGCCCATATATGGAGTTCCGCGTT
ACATAACTTACGGTAAATGGCCCGCCTGGCTGACCGCCCAACGACCCCCGCCCATTGACGTCAATAATGA
CGTATGTTCCCATAGTAACGCCAATAGGGACTTTCCATTGACGTCAATGGGTGGAGTATTTACGGTAAAC
TGCCCACTTGGCAGTACATCAAGTGTATCATATGCCAAGTACGCCCCCTATTGACGTCAATGACGGTAAA
TGGCCCGCCTGGCATTATGCCCAGTACATGACCTTATGGGACTTTCCTACTTGGCAGTACATCTACGTAT
TAGTCATCGCTATTACCATGGTGATGCGGTTTTGGCAGTACATCAATGGGCGTGGATAGCGGTTTGACTC
ACGGGGATTTCCAAGTCTCCACCCCATTGACGTCAATGGGAGTTTGTTTTGGCACCAAAATCAACGGGAC
TTTCCAAAATGTCGTAACAACTCCGCCCCATTGACGCAAATGGGCGGTAGGCGTGTACGGTGGGAGGTCT
ATATAAGCAGAGCTGGTTTAGTGAACCGTCAGATCCGCTAGCGATTACGCCAAGCTCGAAATTAACCCTC
ACTAAAGGGAACAAAAGCTGGAGCTCCACCGCGGTGGCGGCCGCCACCATGGATTACAAGGATGACGACG
ATAAGAGCCCGGGCGGATCCAGAAAGGGAATCCAGCCCGCTCTGGAGCAGTACCTGGTGACCGCCGGGGG
TGGGGAGGGGGCGGCTGTCGTCGCCGCCGCCGCTGCAGCCTCCATGGACAAAAGGGCACTGCTAGCCAGC
CCCGGCTTCGCCGCCGCCGCCGCCGCTGCCGCCGCCCCGGGCGCGTACATCCAGATCCTCACCACGAACA
CTTCCACCACCTCCTGTTCCTCCTCCCTCCAAAGCGGCGCCGTAGCCGCCGGCCCCCTCCTCCCCAGTGC
CCCCGGCGCGGAGCAGACCGCCGGCAGCCTCCTCTACACCACGCCGCACGGACCCTCCAGCAGAGCCGGG
CTGCTGCAGCAGCCACCAGCGCTGGGACGCGGCGGCAGCGGCGGCGGCGGCGGCCCTCCGGCAAAGCGAA
GGCTGGAGCTAGGAGAAAGCGGTCATCAGTACCTCTCAGATGGTTTAAAAACCCCCAAGGGCAAAGGAAG
AGCTGCACTACGAAGTCCAGATAGTCCAAAAACTCCAAAATCTCCCTCAGAAAAAACGCGGTATGATACG
TCTCTTGGTCTGCTCACCAAGAAGTTCATTCAGCTCCTGAGCCAGTCACCCGATGGGGTATTGGATTTGA
ACAAGGCAGCAGAAGTGCTAAAAGTGCAAAAGAGAAGGATTTATGATATCACCAACGTTCTGGAAGGCAT
CCACCTCATTAAGAAGAAGTCTAAAAACAACGTCCAATGGATGGGCTGCAGTCTGTCTGAGGATGGGGGC
ATGCTGGCCCAGTGTCAAGGCCTGTCAAAAGAAGTGACCGAGCTCAGTCAGGAAGAGAAGAAATTAGATG
AACTGATCCAAAGCTGCACCCTGGACCTCAAACTGTTAACCGAGGATTCAGAGAATCAAAGGTTAGCTTA
TGTTACATATCAAGATATTCGAAAAATTAGTGGCCTTAAAGACCAAACTGTTATAGTTGTGAAAGCCCCT
CCAGAAACAAGACTTGAAGTGCCTGACTCAATAGAGAGCCTACAAATACATTTGGCAAGTACCCAAGGGC
CCATTGAGGTTTACTTATGTCCAGAAGAGACTGAAACACACAGTCCAATGAAAACAAACAACCAAGACCA
CAATGGGAATATCCCTAAACCCGCTTCCAAAGACTTGGCTTCAACCAACTCAGGACATAGCGATTGCTCA
GTTTCTATGGGAAACCTTTCTCCTCTGGCCTCCCCAGCCAACCTCTTACAGCAGACTGAGGACCAAATTC
CTTCCAACCTAGAAGGACCGTTTGTGAACTTACTGCCTCCCCTGCTGCAAGAGGACTATCTCCTGAGCCT
CGGGGAGGAGGAAGGCATCAGCGATCTCTTCGATGCTTACGATTTGGAAAAGCTCCCACTGGTGGAAGAC
TTCATGTGTAGTTGAAAGCTTATCGATACCGTCGACCTCGAGGGGGGGCCCGGTACCTTAATTAATTAAG
GTACCAGGTAAGTGTACCCAATTCGCCCTATAGTGAGTCGTATTACAATTCACTCGATCGCCCTTCCCAA
CAGTTGCGCAGCCTGAATGGCGAATGGAGATCCAATTTTTAAGTGTATAATGTGTTAAACTACTGATTCT
AATTGTTTGTGTATTTTAGATTCACAGTCCCAAGGCTCATTTCAGGCCCCTCAGTCCTCACAGTCTGTTC
ATGATCATAATCAGCCATACCACATTTGTAGAGGTTTTACTTGCTTTAAAAAACCTCCCACACCTCCCCC
TGAACCTGAAACATAAAATGAATGCAATTGTTGTTGTTAACTTGTTTATTGCAGCTTATAATGGTTACAA
ATAAAGCAATAGCATCACAAATTTCACAAATAAAGCATTTTTTTCACTGCATTCTAGTTGTGGTTTGTCC
AAACTCATCAATGTATCTTAACGCGTAAATTGTAAGCGTTAATATTTTGTTAAAATTCGCGTTAAATTTT
TGTTAAATCAGCTCATTTTTTAACCAATAGGCCGAAATCGGCAAAATCCCTTATAAATCAAAAGAATAGA
CCGAGATAGGGT
[37 nt withheld, positions 2743-2779]
AAAGAACGTGGACTCCAACGTCAAAGG
[49 nt withheld, positions 2807-2855]
T
[91 nt withheld, positions 2857-2947]
G
[124 nt withheld, positions 2949-3072]
CAGGTGGCACTTTTCGGGGAAATGTGCGCGGAACCCCTATTTGTTTATTTTTCTAAATACATTCAAATAT
GTATCCGCTCATGAGACAATAACCCTGATAAATGCTTCAATAATATTGAAAAAGGAAGAATCCTGAGGCG
GAAAGAACCAGCTGTGGAATGTGTGTCAGTTAGGGTGTGGAAAGTCCCCAGGCTCCCCAGCAGGCAGAAG
TATGCAAAGCATGCATCTCAATTAGTCAGCAACCAGGTGTGGAAAGTCCCCAGGCTCCCCAGCAGGCAGA
AGTATGCAAAGCATGCATCTCAATTAGTCAGCAACCATAGTCCCGCCCCTAACTCCGCCCATCCCGCCCC
TAACTCCGCCCAGTTCCGCCCATTCTCCGCCCCATGGCTGACTAATTTTTTTTATTTATGCAGAGGCCGA
GGCCGCCTCGGCCTCTGAGCTATTCCAGAAGTAGTGAGGAGGCTTTTTTGGAGGCCTAGGCTTTTGCAAA
GATCGATCAAGAGACAGGATGAGGATCGTTTCGCATGATTGAACAAGATGGATTGCACGCAGGTTCTCCG
GCCGCTTGGGTGGAGAGGCTATTCGGCTATGACTGGGCACAACAGACAATCGGCTGCTCTGATGCCGCCG
TGTTCCGGCTGTCAGCGCAGGGGCGCCCGGTTCTTTTTGTCAAGACCGACCTGTCCGGTGCCCTGAATGA
ACTGCAAGACGAGGCAGCGCGGCTATCGTGGCTGGCCACGACGGGCGTTCCTTGCGCAGCTGTGCTCGAC
GTTGTCACTGAAGCGGGAAGGGACTGGCTGCTATTGGGCGAAGTGCCGGGGCAGGATCTCCTGTCATCTC
ACCTTGCTCCTGCCGAGAAAGTATCCATCATGGCTGATGCAATGCGGCGGCTGCATACGCTTGATCCGGC
TACCTGCCCATTCGACCACCAAGCGAAACATCGCATCGAGCGAGCACGTACTCGGATGGAAGCCGGTCTT
GTCGATCAGGATGATCTGGACGAAGAACATCAGGGGCTCGCGCCAGCCGAACTGTTCGCCAGGCTCAAGG
CGAGCATGCCCGACGGCGAGGATCTCGTCGTGACCCATGGCGATGCCTGCTTGCCGAATATCATGGTGGA
AAATGGCCGCTTTTCTGGATTCATCGACTGTGGCCGGCTGGGTGTGGCGGACCGCTATCAGGACATAGCG
TTGGCTACCCGTGATATTGCTGAAGAACTTGGCGGCGAATGGGCTGACCGCTTCCTCGTGCTTTACGGTA
TCGCCGCTCCCGATTCGCAGCGCATCGCCTTCTATCGCCTTCTTGACGAGTTCTTCTGAGCGGGACTCTG
GGGTTCGAAATGACCGACCAAGCGACGCCCAACCTGCCATCACGAGATTTCGATTCCACCGCCGCCTTCT
ATGAAAGGTTGGGCTTCGGAATCGTTTTCCGGGACGCCGGCTGGATGATCCTCCAGCGCGGGGATCTCAT
GCTGGAGTTCTTCGCCCACCCTAGGGGGAGGCTAACTGAAACACGGAAGGAGACAATACCGGAAGGAACC
CGCGCTATGACGGCAATAAAAAGACAGAATAAAACGCACGGTGTTGGGTCGTTTGTTCATAAACGCGGGG
TTCGGTCCCAGGGCTGGCACTCTGTCGATACCCCACCGAGACCCCATTGGGGCCAATACGCCCGCGTTTC
TTCCTTTTCCCCACCCCACCCCCCAAGTTCGGGTGAAGGCCCAGGGCTCGCAGCCAACGTCGGGGCGGCA
GGCCCTGCCATAGCCTCAGGTTACTCATATATACTTTAGATTGATTTAAAACTTCATTTTTAATTTAAAA
GGATCTAGGTGAAGATCCTTTTTGATAATCTCATGACCAAAATCCCTTAACGTGAGTTTTCGTTCCACTG
AGCGTCAGACCCCGTAGAAAAGATCAAAGGATCTTCTTGAGATCCTTTTTTTCTGCGCGTAATCTGCTGC
TTGCAAACAAAAAAACCACCGCTACCAGCGGTGGTTTGTTTGCCGGATCAAGAGCTACCAACTCTTTTTC
CGAAGGTAACTGGCTTCAGCAGAGCGCAGATACCAAATACTGTTCTTCTAGTGTAGCCGTAGTTAGGCCA
CCACTTCAAGAACTCTGTAGCACCGCCTACATACCTCGCTCTGCTAATCCTGTTACCAGTGGCTGCTGCC
AGTGGCGATAAGTCGTGTCTTACCGGGTTGGACTCAAGACGATAGTTACCGGATAAGGCGCAGCGGTCGG
GCTGAACGGGGGGTTCGTGCACACAGCCCAGCTTGGAGCGAACGACCTACACCGAACTGAGATACCTACA
GCGTGAGCTATGAGAAAGCGCCACGCTTCCCGAAGGGAGAAAGGCGGACAGGTATCCGGTAAGCGGCAGG
GTCGGAACAGGAGAGCGCACGAGGGAGCTTCCAGGGGGAAACGCCTGGTATCTTTATAGTCCTGTCGGGT
TTCGCCACCTCTGACTTGAGCGTCGATTTTTGTGATGCTCGTCAGGGGGGCGGAGCCTATGGAAAAACGC
CAGCAACGCGGCCTTTTTACGGTTCCTGGCCTTTTGCTGGCCTTTTGCTCACATGTTCTTTCCTGCGTTA
TCCCCTGATTCTGTGGATAACCGTATTACCGCC
Features (pLannotate 1.2.2; 20 found; start..end, strand, type, name):
     67..370     +  enhancer       CMV enhancer: human cytomegalovirus immediate early enhancer
    371..574     +  promoter       CMV promoter: human cytomegalovirus (CMV) immediate early promoter
    620..638     +  promoter       T3 promoter: promoter for bacteriophage T3 RNA polymerase
    651..674     +  misc_feature   MCS (fragment): pBluescript multiple cloning site
    682..706     +  CDS            3xFLAG (fragment): three tandem FLAG® epitope tags
    721..2112    +  CDS            E2F3: E2F3_HUMAN - Also known as KIAA0075. Experimental evidence at protein level: Swiss-Prot protein existence level 1. Transcription activator that binds DNA cooperatively with DP proteins through the E2 recognition site, 5'-TTTC[CG]CGC-3' found in the promoter region of a number of genes whose products are involved in cell cycle regulation or in DNA replication. The DRTF1/E2F complex functions in the control of cell-cycle progression from G1 to S phase. E2F3 binds specifically to RB1 in a cell-cycle dependent manner. Inhibits adipogenesis, probably through the repression of CEBPA binding to its t
   2116..2157    +  misc_feature   MCS (fragment): pBluescript multiple cloning site
   2197..2215    -  promoter       T7 promoter: promoter for bacteriophage T7 RNA polymerase
   2225..2264    +  CDS            lacZα (fragment): LacZα fragment of β-galactosidase; lacZ fragment
   2274..2329    +  intron         small t intron (fragment): SV40 (simian virus 40) small t antigen intron
   2329..2466    +  CDS            large T antigen (fragment): large T antigen from SV40 (simian virus 40)
   2489..2610    +  polyA_signal   SV40 poly(A) signal: SV40 polyadenylation signal
   2644..3072    -  rep_origin     f1 ori (sequence partly withheld): f1 bacteriophage origin of replication; arrow indicates direction of (+) strand synthesis
   3099..3201    +  promoter       AmpR promoter: bla
   3205..3562    +  promoter       SV40 promoter: SV40 enhancer and early promoter
   3597..4391    +  CDS            NeoR/KanR: aminoglycoside phosphotransferase from Tn5; aph(3')-II (or nptII); confers resistance to neomycin, kanamycin, and G418 (Geneticin®)
   4412..4564    +  CDS            ble (fragment): BLE_KLEPN - Experimental evidence at protein level: Swiss-Prot protein existence level 1. Binding protein with a strong affinity to the bleomycin family of antibiotics. Binds to CL990; an antimitotic-antibiotic compound. From Klebsiella pneumoniae.
   4623..4670    +  polyA_signal   HSV TK poly(A) signal: herpes simplex virus thymidine kinase polyadenylation signal (Cole and Stacy, 1985)
   4761..4777    -  polyA_signal   bGH poly(A) signal (fragment): bovine growth hormone polyadenylation signal
   4999..5587    +  rep_origin     ori: high-copy-number ColE1/pMB1/pBR322/pUC origin of replication
