[The description below was written by a language model from this plasmid's Addgene catalogue record and pLannotate feature annotations shown in this document.]
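Description:
pCMV-Tag2B-E2F3 is a mammalian expression plasmid of 5,695 bp built on the Stratagene pCMV-Tag2B backbone and designed to produce human E2F3 carrying an N-terminal FLAG epitope. The E2F3 coding sequence, corresponding to the human reference transcript, was inserted between the BamHI and HindIII sites of the polylinker, both of which remain intact. Transcription is driven by the human cytomegalovirus immediate-early enhancer and promoter and is terminated by an SV40 polyadenylation signal. The short FLAG-coding segment sits just upstream of the insert; the annotation software labels it as a fragment of 3xFLAG, which, given its length, is consistent with the single FLAG tag listed in the catalogue entry. T3 and T7 phage promoters flank the cloning region and serve as sequencing primer sites. Small annotated fragments of lacZα, the SV40 small t intron and large T antigen, ble and the bGH poly(A) signal appear to be backbone remnants rather than functional parts.

The plasmid replicates in E. coli from a high-copy ColE1/pUC-type origin and also carries an f1 origin for single-stranded DNA production. A single NeoR/KanR gene (Tn5 aminoglycoside phosphotransferase) provides both selections. A bacterial bla-type promoter gives kanamycin resistance in bacteria. The adjacent SV40 enhancer/early promoter, together with an HSV TK polyadenylation signal, allows G418 selection of stably transfected mammalian cells.

E2F3 is a transcription activator that binds DNA with DP partner proteins, interacts with RB1 and controls genes involved in G1-to-S progression. The construct allows its overexpression and its detection or immunoprecipitation through the FLAG tag. It was deposited in connection with a study of the E2F/ACSL4 axis and ferroptosis sensitivity in RB1-deficient prostate cancer.
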