Addgene plasmid #202522: pCMV-Tag2B-E2F3
Purpose: Expressing human E2F3 protein with FLAG-tag
Depositing lab: Ming Chen. Depositing organization: Duke University. Publication: RB1-deficient prostate tumor growth and metastasis are vulnerable to ferroptosis induction via the E2F/ACSL4 axis. Wang ME, Chen J, Lu Y, Bawcom AR, Wu J, Ou J, Asara JM, Armstrong AJ, Wang Q, Li L, Wang Y, Huang J, Chen M. J Clin Invest. 2023 Mar 16:e166647. doi: 10.1172/JCI166647. PubMed 36928314.
Backbone
  Vector backbone: pCMV-Tag2B
  Backbone manufacturer: Stratagene
  Backbone size w/o insert (bp): 4300
  Total vector size (bp): 5695
  Vector type: Mammalian Expression
  Selectable markers: Neomycin (select with G418)
Growth in bacteria
  Bacterial resistance: Kanamycin, 50 μg/mL
  Growth temperature: 37°C
  Growth strain: DH5alpha
  Copy number: Unknown
Gene/Insert
  Gene/Insert name: E2F3
  Species: H. sapiens (human)
  GenBank ID: NM_001949.5
  Entrez Gene: E2F3 (a.k.a. E2F-3)
  Promoter: CMV
  Tag / fusion protein: FLAG-tag (N terminal on insert)
  Cloning method: Restriction Enzyme; 5′ cloning site BamHI (not destroyed); 3′ cloning site HindIII (not destroyed)
  Sequencing primers: 5′ T3; 3′ T7
Terms and licenses: Academic/Nonprofit Terms; Industry Terms: Not Available to Industry
How to cite: pCMV-Tag2B-E2F3 was a gift from Ming Chen (Addgene plasmid # 202522 ; http://n2t.net/addgene:202522 ; RRID:Addgene_202522)
